LOCUS       Exported 13364 bp ds-DNA circular SYN 13-MAY-2021
DEFINITION  Multiplex Guide RNAs to generate Nr4a1 knockout by CRISPR.
ACCESSION   .
VERSION     .
KEYWORDS    lentiCRISPR v2-Nr4a1 double gRNAs
SOURCE      synthetic DNA construct
  ORGANISM  synthetic DNA construct
REFERENCE   1 (bases 1 to 13364)
  AUTHORS   Zhang Y, Federation AJ, Kim S, O'Keefe JP, Lun M, Xiang D, Brown JD,
            Steinhauser ML
  TITLE     Targeting nuclear receptor NR4A1-dependent adipocyte progenitor
            quiescence promotes metabolic adaptation to obesity.
  JOURNAL   J Clin Invest. 2018 Nov 1;128(11):4898-4911. doi: 10.1172/JCI98353.
            Epub 2018 Oct 2.
  PUBMED    30277475
REFERENCE   2 (bases 1 to 13364)
  AUTHORS   .
  TITLE     Direct Submission
  JOURNAL   Exported May 13, 2021 from SnapGene Server 1.1.58
            http://www.snapgene.com
FEATURES             Location/Qualifiers
     source          1..13364
                     /organism="synthetic DNA construct"
                     /mol_type="other DNA"
     primer_bind     complement(47..66)
                     /label=pRS-marker
                     /note="pRS vectors, use to sequence yeast selectable
                     marker"
     enhancer        238..617
                     /label=CMV enhancer
                     /note="human cytomegalovirus immediate early enhancer"
     promoter        619..817
                     /label=CMV promoter
                     /note="human cytomegalovirus (CMV) immediate early
                     promoter"
     primer_bind     772..792
                     /label=CMV-F
                     /note="Human CMV immediate early promoter, forward primer"
     LTR             835..1015
                     /label=5' LTR (truncated)
                     /note="truncated 5' long terminal repeat (LTR) from HIV-1"
     misc_feature    1062..1187
                     /label=HIV-1 Psi
                     /note="packaging signal of human immunodeficiency virus
                     type 1"
     misc_feature    1680..1913
                     /label=RRE
                     /note="The Rev response element (RRE) of HIV-1 allows for
                     Rev-dependent mRNA export from the nucleus to the
                     cytoplasm."
     CDS             2098..2142
                     /codon_start=1
                     /product="antigenic peptide corresponding to amino acids
                     655 to 669 of the HIV envelope protein gp41 (Lutje Hulsik
                     et al., 2013)"
                     /label=gp41 peptide
                     /note="recognized by the 2H10 single-chain llama nanobody"
                     /translation="KNEQELLELDKWASL"
     misc_feature    2440..2557
                     /label=cPPT/CTS
                     /note="central polypurine tract and central termination
                     sequence of HIV-1"
     promoter        2608..2848
                     /label=U6 promoter
                     /note="RNA polymerase III promoter for human U6 snRNA"
     misc_RNA        2878..2953
                     /label=gRNA scaffold
                     /note="guide RNA scaffold for the Streptococcus pyogenes
                     CRISPR/Cas9 system"
     promoter        2966..3206
                     /label=U6 promoter
                     /note="RNA polymerase III promoter for human U6 snRNA"
     misc_RNA        3235..3310
                     /label=gRNA scaffold
                     /note="guide RNA scaffold for the Streptococcus pyogenes
                     CRISPR/Cas9 system"
     promoter        3366..3577
                     /label=EF-1-alpha core promoter
                     /note="core promoter for human elongation factor
                     EF-1-alpha"
     regulatory      3596..3605
                     /regulatory_class="other"
                     /note="vertebrate consensus sequence for strong initiation
                     of translation (Kozak, 1987)"
     CDS             3602..7705
                     /codon_start=1
                     /product="Cas9 (Csn1) endonuclease from the Streptococcus
                     pyogenes Type II CRISPR/Cas system"
                     /label=Cas9
                     /note="generates RNA-guided double strand breaks in DNA"
                     /translation="MDKKYSIGLDIGTNSVGWAVITDEYKVPSKKFKVLGNTDRHSIKK
                     NLIGALLFDSGETAEATRLKRTARRRYTRRKNRICYLQEIFSNEMAKVDDSFFHRLEES
                     FLVEEDKKHERHPIFGNIVDEVAYHEKYPTIYHLRKKLVDSTDKADLRLIYLALAHMIK
                     FRGHFLIEGDLNPDNSDVDKLFIQLVQTYNQLFEENPINASGVDAKAILSARLSKSRRL
                     ENLIAQLPGEKKNGLFGNLIALSLGLTPNFKSNFDLAEDAKLQLSKDTYDDDLDNLLAQ
                     IGDQYADLFLAAKNLSDAILLSDILRVNTEITKAPLSASMIKRYDEHHQDLTLLKALVR
                     QQLPEKYKEIFFDQSKNGYAGYIDGGASQEEFYKFIKPILEKMDGTEELLVKLNREDLL
                     RKQRTFDNGSIPHQIHLGELHAILRRQEDFYPFLKDNREKIEKILTFRIPYYVGPLARG
                     NSRFAWMTRKSEETITPWNFEEVVDKGASAQSFIERMTNFDKNLPNEKVLPKHSLLYEY
                     FTVYNELTKVKYVTEGMRKPAFLSGEQKKAIVDLLFKTNRKVTVKQLKEDYFKKIECFD
                     SVEISGVEDRFNASLGTYHDLLKIIKDKDFLDNEENEDILEDIVLTLTLFEDREMIEER
                     LKTYAHLFDDKVMKQLKRRRYTGWGRLSRKLINGIRDKQSGKTILDFLKSDGFANRNFM
                     QLIHDDSLTFKEDIQKAQVSGQGDSLHEHIANLAGSPAIKKGILQTVKVVDELVKVMGR
                     HKPENIVIEMARENQTTQKGQKNSRERMKRIEEGIKELGSQILKEHPVENTQLQNEKLY
                     LYYLQNGRDMYVDQELDINRLSDYDVDHIVPQSFLKDDSIDNKVLTRSDKNRGKSDNVP
                     SEEVVKKMKNYWRQLLNAKLITQRKFDNLTKAERGGLSELDKAGFIKRQLVETRQITKH
                     VAQILDSRMNTKYDENDKLIREVKVITLKSKLVSDFRKDFQFYKVREINNYHHAHDAYL
                     NAVVGTALIKKYPKLESEFVYGDYKVYDVRKMIAKSEQEIGKATAKYFFYSNIMNFFKT
                     EITLANGEIRKRPLIETNGETGEIVWDKGRDFATVRKVLSMPQVNIVKKTEVQTGGFSK
                     ESILPKRNSDKLIARKKDWDPKKYGGFDSPTVAYSVLVVAKVEKGKSKKLKSVKELLGI
                     TIMERSSFEKNPIDFLEAKGYKEVKKDLIIKLPKYSLFELENGRKRMLASAGELQKGNE
                     LALPSKYVNFLYLASHYEKLKGSPEDNEQKQLFVEQHKHYLDEIIEQISEFSKRVILAD
                     ANLDKVLSAYNKHRDKPIREQAENIIHLFTLTNLGAPAAFKYFDTTIDRKRYTSTKEVL
                     DATLIHQSITGLYETRIDLSQLGGD"
     CDS             7706..7753
                     /codon_start=1
                     /product="bipartite nuclear localization signal from
                     nucleoplasmin"
                     /label=nucleoplasmin NLS
                     /translation="KRPAATKKAGQAKKKK"
     CDS             7754..7777
                     /codon_start=1
                     /product="FLAG(R) epitope tag, followed by an enterokinase
                     cleavage site"
                     /label=FLAG
                     /translation="DYKDDDDK"
     CDS             7787..7843
                     /codon_start=1
                     /product="2A peptide from porcine teschovirus-1
                     polyprotein"
                     /label=P2A
                     /note="Eukaryotic ribosomes fail to insert a peptide bond
                     between the Gly and Pro residues, yielding separate
                     polypeptides."
                     /translation="ATNFSLLKQAGDVEENPGP"
     CDS             7844..8440
                     /codon_start=1
                     /gene="pac from Streptomyces alboniger"
                     /product="puromycin N-acetyltransferase"
                     /label=PuroR
                     /note="confers resistance to puromycin"
                     /translation="TEYKPTVRLATRDDVPRAVRTLAAAFADYPATRHTVDPDRHIERV
                     TELQELFLTRVGLDIGKVWVADDGAAVAVWTTPESVEAGAVFAEIGPRMAELSGSRLAA
                     QQQMEGLLAPHRPKEPAWFLATVGVSPDHQGKGLGSAVVLPGVEAAERAGVPAFLETSA
                     PRNLPFYERLGFTVTADVEVPEGPRTWCMTRKPGA"
     primer_bind     8337..8357
                     /label=Puro-F
                     /note="Puromycin resistance gene, forward primer"
     misc_feature    8456..9044
                     /label=WPRE
                     /note="woodchuck hepatitis virus posttranscriptional
                     regulatory element"
     primer_bind     complement(8509..8529)
                     /label=WPRE-R
                     /note="WPRE, reverse primer"
     CDS             complement(8927..8938)
                     /codon_start=1
                     /product="Factor Xa recognition and cleavage site"
                     /label=Factor Xa site
                     /translation="IEGR"
     LTR             9116..9349
                     /label=3' LTR (Delta-U3)
                     /note="self-inactivating 3' long terminal repeat (LTR) from
                     HIV-1"
     primer_bind     complement(9375..9392)
                     /label=BGH-rev
                     /note="Bovine growth hormone terminator, reverse primer.
                     Also called BGH reverse"
     polyA_signal    9381..9605
                     /label=bGH poly(A) signal
                     /note="bovine growth hormone polyadenylation signal"
     rep_origin      9651..10079
                     /direction=RIGHT
                     /label=f1 ori
                     /note="f1 bacteriophage origin of replication; arrow
                     indicates direction of (+) strand synthesis"
     primer_bind     complement(9738..9757)
                     /label=F1ori-R
                     /note="F1 origin, reverse primer"
     primer_bind     9948..9969
                     /label=F1ori-F
                     /note="F1 origin, forward primer"
     primer_bind     complement(10088..10108)
                     /label=pBABE 3'
                     /note="SV40 enhancer, reverse primer for pBABE vectors"
     promoter        10093..10422
                     /label=SV40 promoter
                     /note="SV40 enhancer and early promoter"
     rep_origin      10273..10408
                     /label=SV40 ori
                     /note="SV40 origin of replication"
     primer_bind     10335..10354
                     /label=SV40pro-F
                     /note="SV40 promoter/origin, forward primer"
     promoter        10470..10517
                     /label=EM7 promoter
                     /note="synthetic bacterial promoter "
     CDS             10536..10910
                     /codon_start=1
                     /gene="Sh ble from Streptoalloteichus hindustanus"
                     /product="antibiotic-binding protein"
                     /label=BleoR
                     /note="confers resistance to bleomycin, phleomycin, and
                     Zeocin(TM)"
                     /translation="MAKLTSAVPVLTARDVAGAVEFWTDRLGFSRDFVEDDFAGVVRDD
                     VTLFISAVQDQVVPDNTLAWVWVRGLDELYAEWSEVVSTNFRDASGPAMTEIGEQPWGR
                     EFALRDPAGNCVHFVAEEQD"
     polyA_signal    11040..11161
                     /label=SV40 poly(A) signal
                     /note="SV40 polyadenylation signal"
     primer_bind     complement(11077..11096)
                     /label=SV40pA-R
                     /note="SV40 polyA, reverse primer"
     primer_bind     11131..11150
                     /label=EBV-rev
                     /note="SV40 polyA terminator, reverse primer"
     primer_bind     complement(11210..11226)
                     /label=M13 rev
                     /note="common sequencing primer, one of multiple similar
                     variants"
     primer_bind     complement(11210..11226)
                     /label=M13 Reverse
                     /note="In lacZ gene. Also called M13-rev"
     primer_bind     complement(11223..11245)
                     /label=M13/pUC Reverse
                     /note="In lacZ gene"
     protein_bind    11234..11250
                     /label=lac operator
                     /bound_moiety="lac repressor encoded by lacI"
                     /note="The lac repressor binds to the lac operator to
                     inhibit transcription in E. coli. This inhibition can be
                     relieved by adding lactose or
                     isopropyl-beta-D-thiogalactopyranoside (IPTG)."
     promoter        complement(11258..11288)
                     /label=lac promoter
                     /note="promoter for the E. coli lac operon"
     protein_bind    11303..11324
                     /label=CAP binding site
                     /bound_moiety="E. coli catabolite activator protein"
                     /note="CAP binding activates transcription in the presence
                     of cAMP."
     primer_bind     complement(11441..11458)
                     /label=L4440
                     /note="L4440 vector, forward primer"
     rep_origin      complement(11612..12200)
                     /direction=LEFT
                     /label=ori
                     /note="high-copy-number ColE1/pMB1/pBR322/pUC origin of
                     replication"
     primer_bind     complement(11692..11711)
                     /label=pBR322ori-F
                     /note="pBR322 origin, forward primer"
     CDS             complement(12371..13231)
                     /codon_start=1
                     /gene="bla"
                     /product="beta-lactamase"
                     /label=AmpR
                     /note="confers resistance to ampicillin, carbenicillin, and
                     related antibiotics"
                     /translation="MSIQHFRVALIPFFAAFCLPVFAHPETLVKVKDAEDQLGARVGYI
                     ELDLNSGKILESFRPEERFPMMSTFKVLLCGAVLSRIDAGQEQLGRRIHYSQNDLVEYS
                     PVTEKHLTDGMTVRELCSAAITMSDNTAANLLLTTIGGPKELTAFLHNMGDHVTRLDRW
                     EPELNEAIPNDERDTTMPVAMATTLRKLLTGELLTLASRQQLIDWMEADKVAGPLLRSA
                     LPAGWFIADKSGAGERGSRGIIAALGPDGKPSRIVVIYTTGSQATMDERNRQIAEIGAS
                     LIKHW"
     primer_bind     12994..13013
                     /label=Amp-R
                     /note="Ampicillin resistance gene, reverse primer"
     promoter        complement(13232..13336)
                     /gene="bla"
                     /label=AmpR promoter
ORIGIN
        1 gtcgacggat cgggagatct cccgatcccc tatggtgcac tctcagtaca atctgctctg
       61 atgccgcata gttaagccag tatctgctcc ctgcttgtgt gttggaggtc gctgagtagt
      121 gcgcgagcaa aatttaagct acaacaaggc aaggcttgac cgacaattgc atgaagaatc
      181 tgcttagggt taggcgtttt gcgctgcttc gcgatgtacg ggccagatat acgcgttgac
      241 attgattatt gactagttat taatagtaat caattacggg gtcattagtt catagcccat
      301 atatggagtt ccgcgttaca taacttacgg taaatggccc gcctggctga ccgcccaacg
      361 acccccgccc attgacgtca ataatgacgt atgttcccat agtaacgcca atagggactt
      421 tccattgacg tcaatgggtg gagtatttac ggtaaactgc ccacttggca gtacatcaag
      481 tgtatcatat gccaagtacg ccccctattg acgtcaatga cggtaaatgg cccgcctggc
      541 attatgccca gtacatgacc ttatgggact ttcctacttg gcagtacatc tacgtattag
      601 tcatcgctat taccatggtg atgcggtttt ggcagtacat caatgggcgt ggatagcggt
      661 ttgactcacg gggatttcca agtctccacc ccattgacgt caatgggagt ttgttttggc
      721 accaaaatca acgggacttt ccaaaatgtc gtaacaactc cgccccattg acgcaaatgg
      781 gcggtaggcg tgtacggtgg gaggtctata taagcagcgc gttttgcctg tactgggtct
      841 ctctggttag accagatctg agcctgggag ctctctggct aactagggaa cccactgctt
      901 aagcctcaat aaagcttgcc ttgagtgctt caagtagtgt gtgcccgtct gttgtgtgac
      961 tctggtaact agagatccct cagacccttt tagtcagtgt ggaaaatctc tagcagtggc
     1021 gcccgaacag ggacttgaaa gcgaaaggga aaccagagga gctctctcga cgcaggactc
     1081 ggcttgctga agcgcgcacg gcaagaggcg aggggcggcg actggtgagt acgccaaaaa
     1141 ttttgactag cggaggctag aaggagagag atgggtgcga gagcgtcagt attaagcggg
     1201 ggagaattag atcgcgatgg gaaaaaattc ggttaaggcc agggggaaag aaaaaatata
     1261 aattaaaaca tatagtatgg gcaagcaggg agctagaacg attcgcagtt aatcctggcc
     1321 tgttagaaac atcagaaggc tgtagacaaa tactgggaca gctacaacca tcccttcaga
     1381 caggatcaga agaacttaga tcattatata atacagtagc aaccctctat tgtgtgcatc
     1441 aaaggataga gataaaagac accaaggaag ctttagacaa gatagaggaa gagcaaaaca
     1501 aaagtaagac caccgcacag caagcggccg ctgatcttca gacctggagg aggagatatg
     1561 agggacaatt ggagaagtga attatataaa tataaagtag taaaaattga accattagga
     1621 gtagcaccca ccaaggcaaa gagaagagtg gtgcagagag aaaaaagagc agtgggaata
     1681 ggagctttgt tccttgggtt cttgggagca gcaggaagca ctatgggcgc agcgtcaatg
     1741 acgctgacgg tacaggccag acaattattg tctggtatag tgcagcagca gaacaatttg
     1801 ctgagggcta ttgaggcgca acagcatctg ttgcaactca cagtctgggg catcaagcag
     1861 ctccaggcaa gaatcctggc tgtggaaaga tacctaaagg atcaacagct cctggggatt
     1921 tggggttgct ctggaaaact catttgcacc actgctgtgc cttggaatgc tagttggagt
     1981 aataaatctc tggaacagat ttggaatcac acgacctgga tggagtggga cagagaaatt
     2041 aacaattaca caagcttaat acactcctta attgaagaat cgcaaaacca gcaagaaaag
     2101 aatgaacaag aattattgga attagataaa tgggcaagtt tgtggaattg gtttaacata
     2161 acaaattggc tgtggtatat aaaattattc ataatgatag taggaggctt ggtaggttta
     2221 agaatagttt ttgctgtact ttctatagtg aatagagtta ggcagggata ttcaccatta
     2281 tcgtttcaga cccacctccc aaccccgagg ggacccgaca ggcccgaagg aatagaagaa
     2341 gaaggtggag agagagacag agacagatcc attcgattag tgaacggatc ggcactgcgt
     2401 gcgccaattc tgcagacaaa tggcagtatt catccacaat tttaaaagaa aaggggggat
     2461 tggggggtac agtgcagggg aaagaatagt agacataata gcaacagaca tacaaactaa
     2521 agaattacaa aaacaaatta caaaaattca aaattttcgg gtttattaca gggacagcag
     2581 agatccagtt tggttaatta aggtaccgag ggcctatttc ccatgattcc ttcatatttg
     2641 catatacgat acaaggctgt tagagagata attagaatta atttgactgt aaacacaaag
     2701 atattagtac aaaatacgtg acgtagaaag taataatttc ttgggtagtt tgcagtttta
     2761 aaattatgtt ttaaaatgga ctatcatatg cttaccgtaa cttgaaagta tttcgatttc
     2821 ttggctttat atatcttgtg gaaaggacga aacaccgccg ggtagcagcc gtacaccgtt
     2881 ttagagctag aaatagcaag ttaaaataag gctagtccgt tatcaacttg aaaaagtggc
     2941 accgagtcgg tgcttttttg aattcgaggg cctatttccc atgattcctt catatttgca
     3001 tatacgatac aaggctgtta gagagataat tagaattaat ttgactgtaa acacaaagat
     3061 attagtacaa aatacgtgac gtagaaagta ataatttctt gggtagtttg cagttttaaa
     3121 attatgtttt aaaatggact atcatatgct taccgtaact tgaaagtatt tcgatttctt
     3181 ggctttatat atcttgtgga aaggacgaaa caccgtccaa gtgtgcccgg atgagtttta
     3241 gagctagaaa tagcaagtta aaataaggct agtccgttat caacttgaaa aagtggcacc
     3301 gagtcggtgc ttttttgcta gctaggtctt gaaaggagtg ggaattggct ccggtgcccg
     3361 tcagtgggca gagcgcacat cgcccacagt ccccgagaag ttggggggag gggtcggcaa
     3421 ttgatccggt gcctagagaa ggtggcgcgg ggtaaactgg gaaagtgatg tcgtgtactg
     3481 gctccgcctt tttcccgagg gtgggggaga accgtatata agtgcagtag tcgccgtgaa
     3541 cgttcttttt cgcaacgggt ttgccgccag aacacaggac cggttctaga gcgctgccac
     3601 catggacaag aagtacagca tcggcctgga catcggcacc aactctgtgg gctgggccgt
     3661 gatcaccgac gagtacaagg tgcccagcaa gaaattcaag gtgctgggca acaccgaccg
     3721 gcacagcatc aagaagaacc tgatcggagc cctgctgttc gacagcggcg aaacagccga
     3781 ggccacccgg ctgaagagaa ccgccagaag aagatacacc agacggaaga accggatctg
     3841 ctatctgcaa gagatcttca gcaacgagat ggccaaggtg gacgacagct tcttccacag
     3901 actggaagag tccttcctgg tggaagagga taagaagcac gagcggcacc ccatcttcgg
     3961 caacatcgtg gacgaggtgg cctaccacga gaagtacccc accatctacc acctgagaaa
     4021 gaaactggtg gacagcaccg acaaggccga cctgcggctg atctatctgg ccctggccca
     4081 catgatcaag ttccggggcc acttcctgat cgagggcgac ctgaaccccg acaacagcga
     4141 cgtggacaag ctgttcatcc agctggtgca gacctacaac cagctgttcg aggaaaaccc
     4201 catcaacgcc agcggcgtgg acgccaaggc catcctgtct gccagactga gcaagagcag
     4261 acggctggaa aatctgatcg cccagctgcc cggcgagaag aagaatggcc tgttcggaaa
     4321 cctgattgcc ctgagcctgg gcctgacccc caacttcaag agcaacttcg acctggccga
     4381 ggatgccaaa ctgcagctga gcaaggacac ctacgacgac gacctggaca acctgctggc
     4441 ccagatcggc gaccagtacg ccgacctgtt tctggccgcc aagaacctgt ccgacgccat
     4501 cctgctgagc gacatcctga gagtgaacac cgagatcacc aaggcccccc tgagcgcctc
     4561 tatgatcaag agatacgacg agcaccacca ggacctgacc ctgctgaaag ctctcgtgcg
     4621 gcagcagctg cctgagaagt acaaagagat tttcttcgac cagagcaaga acggctacgc
     4681 cggctacatt gacggcggag ccagccagga agagttctac aagttcatca agcccatcct
     4741 ggaaaagatg gacggcaccg aggaactgct cgtgaagctg aacagagagg acctgctgcg
     4801 gaagcagcgg accttcgaca acggcagcat cccccaccag atccacctgg gagagctgca
     4861 cgccattctg cggcggcagg aagattttta cccattcctg aaggacaacc gggaaaagat
     4921 cgagaagatc ctgaccttcc gcatccccta ctacgtgggc cctctggcca ggggaaacag
     4981 cagattcgcc tggatgacca gaaagagcga ggaaaccatc accccctgga acttcgagga
     5041 agtggtggac aagggcgctt ccgcccagag cttcatcgag cggatgacca acttcgataa
     5101 gaacctgccc aacgagaagg tgctgcccaa gcacagcctg ctgtacgagt acttcaccgt
     5161 gtataacgag ctgaccaaag tgaaatacgt gaccgaggga atgagaaagc ccgccttcct
     5221 gagcggcgag cagaaaaagg ccatcgtgga cctgctgttc aagaccaacc ggaaagtgac
     5281 cgtgaagcag ctgaaagagg actacttcaa gaaaatcgag tgcttcgact ccgtggaaat
     5341 ctccggcgtg gaagatcggt tcaacgcctc cctgggcaca taccacgatc tgctgaaaat
     5401 tatcaaggac aaggacttcc tggacaatga ggaaaacgag gacattctgg aagatatcgt
     5461 gctgaccctg acactgtttg aggacagaga gatgatcgag gaacggctga aaacctatgc
     5521 ccacctgttc gacgacaaag tgatgaagca gctgaagcgg cggagataca ccggctgggg
     5581 caggctgagc cggaagctga tcaacggcat ccgggacaag cagtccggca agacaatcct
     5641 ggatttcctg aagtccgacg gcttcgccaa cagaaacttc atgcagctga tccacgacga
     5701 cagcctgacc tttaaagagg acatccagaa agcccaggtg tccggccagg gcgatagcct
     5761 gcacgagcac attgccaatc tggccggcag ccccgccatt aagaagggca tcctgcagac
     5821 agtgaaggtg gtggacgagc tcgtgaaagt gatgggccgg cacaagcccg agaacatcgt
     5881 gatcgaaatg gccagagaga accagaccac ccagaaggga cagaagaaca gccgcgagag
     5941 aatgaagcgg atcgaagagg gcatcaaaga gctgggcagc cagatcctga aagaacaccc
     6001 cgtggaaaac acccagctgc agaacgagaa gctgtacctg tactacctgc agaatgggcg
     6061 ggatatgtac gtggaccagg aactggacat caaccggctg tccgactacg atgtggacca
     6121 tatcgtgcct cagagctttc tgaaggacga ctccatcgac aacaaggtgc tgaccagaag
     6181 cgacaagaac cggggcaaga gcgacaacgt gccctccgaa gaggtcgtga agaagatgaa
     6241 gaactactgg cggcagctgc tgaacgccaa gctgattacc cagagaaagt tcgacaatct
     6301 gaccaaggcc gagagaggcg gcctgagcga actggataag gccggcttca tcaagagaca
     6361 gctggtggaa acccggcaga tcacaaagca cgtggcacag atcctggact cccggatgaa
     6421 cactaagtac gacgagaatg acaagctgat ccgggaagtg aaagtgatca ccctgaagtc
     6481 caagctggtg tccgatttcc ggaaggattt ccagttttac aaagtgcgcg agatcaacaa
     6541 ctaccaccac gcccacgacg cctacctgaa cgccgtcgtg ggaaccgccc tgatcaaaaa
     6601 gtaccctaag ctggaaagcg agttcgtgta cggcgactac aaggtgtacg acgtgcggaa
     6661 gatgatcgcc aagagcgagc aggaaatcgg caaggctacc gccaagtact tcttctacag
     6721 caacatcatg aactttttca agaccgagat taccctggcc aacggcgaga tccggaagcg
     6781 gcctctgatc gagacaaacg gcgaaaccgg ggagatcgtg tgggataagg gccgggattt
     6841 tgccaccgtg cggaaagtgc tgagcatgcc ccaagtgaat atcgtgaaaa agaccgaggt
     6901 gcagacaggc ggcttcagca aagagtctat cctgcccaag aggaacagcg ataagctgat
     6961 cgccagaaag aaggactggg accctaagaa gtacggcggc ttcgacagcc ccaccgtggc
     7021 ctattctgtg ctggtggtgg ccaaagtgga aaagggcaag tccaagaaac tgaagagtgt
     7081 gaaagagctg ctggggatca ccatcatgga aagaagcagc ttcgagaaga atcccatcga
     7141 ctttctggaa gccaagggct acaaagaagt gaaaaaggac ctgatcatca agctgcctaa
     7201 gtactccctg ttcgagctgg aaaacggccg gaagagaatg ctggcctctg ccggcgaact
     7261 gcagaaggga aacgaactgg ccctgccctc caaatatgtg aacttcctgt acctggccag
     7321 ccactatgag aagctgaagg gctcccccga ggataatgag cagaaacagc tgtttgtgga
     7381 acagcacaag cactacctgg acgagatcat cgagcagatc agcgagttct ccaagagagt
     7441 gatcctggcc gacgctaatc tggacaaagt gctgtccgcc tacaacaagc accgggataa
     7501 gcccatcaga gagcaggccg agaatatcat ccacctgttt accctgacca atctgggagc
     7561 ccctgccgcc ttcaagtact ttgacaccac catcgaccgg aagaggtaca ccagcaccaa
     7621 agaggtgctg gacgccaccc tgatccacca gagcatcacc ggcctgtacg agacacggat
     7681 cgacctgtct cagctgggag gcgacaagcg acctgccgcc acaaagaagg ctggacaggc
     7741 taagaagaag aaagattaca aagacgatga cgataaggga tccggcgcaa caaacttctc
     7801 tctgctgaaa caagccggag atgtcgaaga gaatcctgga ccgaccgagt acaagcccac
     7861 ggtgcgcctc gccacccgcg acgacgtccc cagggccgta cgcaccctcg ccgccgcgtt
     7921 cgccgactac cccgccacgc gccacaccgt cgatccggac cgccacatcg agcgggtcac
     7981 cgagctgcaa gaactcttcc tcacgcgcgt cgggctcgac atcggcaagg tgtgggtcgc
     8041 ggacgacggc gccgcggtgg cggtctggac cacgccggag agcgtcgaag cgggggcggt
     8101 gttcgccgag atcggcccgc gcatggccga gttgagcggt tcccggctgg ccgcgcagca
     8161 acagatggaa ggcctcctgg cgccgcaccg gcccaaggag cccgcgtggt tcctggccac
     8221 cgtcggagtc tcgcccgacc accagggcaa gggtctgggc agcgccgtcg tgctccccgg
     8281 agtggaggcg gccgagcgcg ccggggtgcc cgccttcctg gagacctccg cgccccgcaa
     8341 cctccccttc tacgagcggc tcggcttcac cgtcaccgcc gacgtcgagg tgcccgaagg
     8401 accgcgcacc tggtgcatga cccgcaagcc cggtgcctga acgcgttaag tcgacaatca
     8461 acctctggat tacaaaattt gtgaaagatt gactggtatt cttaactatg ttgctccttt
     8521 tacgctatgt ggatacgctg ctttaatgcc tttgtatcat gctattgctt cccgtatggc
     8581 tttcattttc tcctccttgt ataaatcctg gttgctgtct ctttatgagg agttgtggcc
     8641 cgttgtcagg caacgtggcg tggtgtgcac tgtgtttgct gacgcaaccc ccactggttg
     8701 gggcattgcc accacctgtc agctcctttc cgggactttc gctttccccc tccctattgc
     8761 cacggcggaa ctcatcgccg cctgccttgc ccgctgctgg acaggggctc ggctgttggg
     8821 cactgacaat tccgtggtgt tgtcggggaa atcatcgtcc tttccttggc tgctcgcctg
     8881 tgttgccacc tggattctgc gcgggacgtc cttctgctac gtcccttcgg ccctcaatcc
     8941 agcggacctt ccttcccgcg gcctgctgcc ggctctgcgg cctcttccgc gtcttcgcct
     9001 tcgccctcag acgagtcgga tctccctttg ggccgcctcc ccgcgtcgac tttaagacca
     9061 atgacttaca aggcagctgt agatcttagc cactttttaa aagaaaaggg gggactggaa
     9121 gggctaattc actcccaacg aagacaagat ctgctttttg cttgtactgg gtctctctgg
     9181 ttagaccaga tctgagcctg ggagctctct ggctaactag ggaacccact gcttaagcct
     9241 caataaagct tgccttgagt gcttcaagta gtgtgtgccc gtctgttgtg tgactctggt
     9301 aactagagat ccctcagacc cttttagtca gtgtggaaaa tctctagcag ggcccgttta
     9361 aacccgctga tcagcctcga ctgtgccttc tagttgccag ccatctgttg tttgcccctc
     9421 ccccgtgcct tccttgaccc tggaaggtgc cactcccact gtcctttcct aataaaatga
     9481 ggaaattgca tcgcattgtc tgagtaggtg tcattctatt ctggggggtg gggtggggca
     9541 ggacagcaag ggggaggatt gggaagacaa tagcaggcat gctggggatg cggtgggctc
     9601 tatggcttct gaggcggaaa gaaccagctg gggctctagg gggtatcccc nnnnnnnnnn
     9661 nnnnnnnnnn nnnnnnnnnn nnnnnnnnnn nnnnnnnnnn nnnnnnnnnn nnnnnnnnnn
     9721 nnnnnnnnnn nnnnnnnnnn nnnnnnnnnn nnnnnnnnnn nnnnnnnnnn nnnncnnnnn
     9781 nnnnnnnnnn nnnnnnnnnn nnnnnnnnnn nnnnnnnnnn nnnnnnnnnn nnnnnnnnnn
     9841 nnnnnnnnnn nnnnnnnnnn nnnnnnannn nnnnnnnnnn nnnnnnnnnn nnnnnnnnnn
     9901 nnnnnnnnnn nnnnnncctt tgacgttgga gtccacgttc tttaatagtg gactcttgtt
     9961 ccaaactgga acaacactca accctatctc ggtctattct tttgatttat aagggatttt
    10021 gccgatttcg gcctattggt taaaaaatga gctgatttaa caaaaattta acgcgaatta
    10081 attctgtgga atgtgtgtca gttagggtgt ggaaagtccc caggctcccc agcaggcaga
    10141 agtatgcaaa gcatgcatct caattagtca gcaaccaggt gtggaaagtc cccaggctcc
    10201 ccagcaggca gaagtatgca aagcatgcat ctcaattagt cagcaaccat agtcccgccc
    10261 ctaactccgc ccatcccgcc cctaactccg cccagttccg cccattctcc gccccatggc
    10321 tgactaattt tttttattta tgcagaggcc gaggccgcct ctgcctctga gctattccag
    10381 aagtagtgag gaggcttttt tggaggccta ggcttttgca aaaagctccc gggagcttgt
    10441 atatccattt tcggatctga tcagcacgtg ttgacaatta atcatcggca tagtatatcg
    10501 gcatagtata atacgacaag gtgaggaact aaaccatggc caagttgacc agtgccgttc
    10561 cggtgctcac cgcgcgcgac gtcgccggag cggtcgagtt ctggaccgac cggctcgggt
    10621 tctcccggga cttcgtggag gacgacttcg ccggtgtggt ccgggacgac gtgaccctgt
    10681 tcatcagcgc ggtccaggac caggtggtgc cggacaacac cctggcctgg gtgtgggtgc
    10741 gcggcctgga cgagctgtac gccgagtggt cggaggtcgt gtccacgaac ttccgggacg
    10801 cctccgggcc ggccatgacc gagatcggcg agcagccgtg ggggcgggag ttcgccctgc
    10861 gcgacccggc cggcaactgc gtgcacttcg tggccgagga gcaggactga cacgtgctac
    10921 gagatttcga ttccaccgcc gccttctatg aaaggttggg cttcggaatc gttttccggg
    10981 acgccggctg gatgatcctc cagcgcgggg atctcatgct ggagttcttc gcccacccca
    11041 acttgtttat tgcagcttat aatggttaca aataaagcaa tagcatcaca aatttcacaa
    11101 ataaagcatt tttttcactg cattctagtt gtggtttgtc caaactcatc aatgtatctt
    11161 atcatgtctg tataccgtcg acctctagct agagcttggc gtaatcatgg tcatagctgt
    11221 ttcctgtgtg aaattgttat ccgctcacaa ttccacacaa catacgagcc ggaagcataa
    11281 agtgtaaagc ctggggtgcc taatgagtga gctaactcac attaattgcg ttgcgctcac
    11341 tgcccgcttt ccagtcggga aacctgtcgt gccagctgca ttaatgaatc ggccaacgcg
    11401 cggggagagg cggtttgcgt attgggcgct cttccgcttc ctcgctcact gactcgctgc
    11461 gctcggtcgt tcggctgcgg cgagcggtat cagctcactc aaaggcggta atacggttat
    11521 ccacagaatc aggggataac gcaggaaaga acatgtgagc aaaaggccag caaaaggcca
    11581 ggaaccgtaa aaaggccgcg ttgctggcgt ttttccatag gctccgcccc cctgacgagc
    11641 atcacaaaaa tcgacgctca agtcagaggt ggcgaaaccc gacaggacta taaagatacc
    11701 aggcgtttcc ccctggaagc tccctcgtgc gctctcctgt tccgaccctg ccgcttaccg
    11761 gatacctgtc cgcctttctc ccttcgggaa gcgtggcgct ttctcatagc tcacgctgta
    11821 ggtatctcag ttcggtgtag gtcgttcgct ccaagctggg ctgtgtgcac gaaccccccg
    11881 ttcagcccga ccgctgcgcc ttatccggta actatcgtct tgagtccaac ccggtaagac
    11941 acgacttatc gccactggca gcagccactg gtaacaggat tagcagagcg aggtatgtag
    12001 gcggtgctac agagttcttg aagtggtggc ctaactacgg ctacactaga agaacagtat
    12061 ttggtatctg cgctctgctg aagccagtta ccttcggaaa aagagttggt agctcttgat
    12121 ccggcaaaca aaccaccgct ggtagcggtg gtttttttgt ttgcaagcag cagattacgc
    12181 gcagaaaaaa aggatctcaa gaagatcctt tgatcttttc tacggggtct gacgctcagt
    12241 ggaacgaaaa ctcacgttaa gggattttgg tcatgagatt atcaaaaagg atcttcacct
    12301 agatcctttt aaattaaaaa tgaagtttta aatcaatcta aagtatatat gagtaaactt
    12361 ggtctgacag ttaccaatgc ttaatcagtg aggcacctat ctcagcgatc tgtctatttc
    12421 gttcatccat agttgcctga ctccccgtcg tgtagataac tacgatacgg gagggcttac
    12481 catctggccc cagtgctgca atgataccgc gagacccacg ctcaccggct ccagatttat
    12541 cagcaataaa ccagccagcc ggaagggccg agcgcagaag tggtcctgca actttatccg
    12601 cctccatcca gtctattaat tgttgccggg aagctagagt aagtagttcg ccagttaata
    12661 gtttgcgcaa cgttgttgcc attgctacag gcatcgtggt gtcacgctcg tcgtttggta
    12721 tggcttcatt cagctccggt tcccaacgat caaggcgagt tacatgatcc cccatgttgt
    12781 gcaaaaaagc ggttagctcc ttcggtcctc cgatcgttgt cagaagtaag ttggccgcag
    12841 tgttatcact catggttatg gcagcactgc ataattctct tactgtcatg ccatccgtaa
    12901 gatgcttttc tgtgactggt gagtactcaa ccaagtcatt ctgagaatag tgtatgcggc
    12961 gaccgagttg ctcttgcccg gcgtcaatac gggataatac cgcgccacat agcagaactt
    13021 taaaagtgct catcattgga aaacgttctt cggggcgaaa actctcaagg atcttaccgc
    13081 tgttgagatc cagttcgatg taacccactc gtgcacccaa ctgatcttca gcatctttta
    13141 ctttcaccag cgtttctggg tgagcaaaaa caggaaggca aaatgccgca aaaaagggaa
    13201 taagggcgac acggaaatgt tgaatactca tactcttcct ttttcaatat tattgaagca
    13261 tttatcaggg ttattgtctc atgagcggat acatatttga atgtatttag aaaaataaac
    13321 aaataggggt tccgcgcaca tttccccgaa aagtgccacc tgac
//
