[The description below was written by a language model from this plasmid's Addgene catalogue record and the feature table of its GenBank file.]
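Description:
lentiCRISPR v2-Nr4a1 double gRNAs is an all-in-one lentiviral CRISPR plasmid built on the lentiCRISPR v2 backbone and designed to knock out mouse Nr4a1 (Nur77/NGFI-B) with two guide RNAs delivered together. It is a 13,364 bp circular construct maintained in E. coli through a high-copy ColE1/pUC-type origin and an ampicillin resistance gene. The total size is smaller than the listed empty backbone, presumably because the stuffer fragment of lentiCRISPR v2 was replaced during cloning. An f1 origin and an SV40 promoter/EM7-driven bleomycin (Zeocin) resistance cassette lie outside the viral region as backbone carry-overs.

The transfer cassette has a CMV enhancer/promoter fused to a truncated HIV-1 5' LTR, followed by the Psi packaging signal, RRE and cPPT/CTS, and ends in a self-inactivating Delta-U3 3' LTR with a downstream bGH polyadenylation signal. This arrangement lets the viral genome be transcribed and packaged in producer cells when helper functions are supplied in trans. Within it, two tandem human U6 (Pol III) promoters each drive one Nr4a1-targeting spacer joined to the Streptococcus pyogenes gRNA scaffold. Downstream, an EF-1-alpha core promoter expresses S. pyogenes Cas9 carrying a nucleoplasmin NLS and a FLAG tag, linked through a P2A peptide to puromycin N-acetyltransferase. Cas9 and the puromycin selection marker are therefore made from a single transcript, and a WPRE enhances its expression.

Transduced mouse cells can be selected with puromycin and receive both guides plus the nuclease from one integrated provirus. Cutting at two sites in the gene can raise the likelihood of disruption, for example by deleting the intervening segment. The associated publication concerns NR4A1-dependent quiescence of adipocyte progenitors.
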