Addgene plasmid #162791: lentiCRISPR v2-Nr4a1 double gRNAs
Purpose: Multiplex Guide RNAs to generate Nr4a1 knockout by CRISPR
Depositing lab: Matthew Steinhauser. Depositing organization: Brigham and Women's Hospital. Publication: Targeting nuclear receptor NR4A1-dependent adipocyte progenitor quiescence promotes metabolic adaptation to obesity. Zhang Y, Federation AJ, Kim S, O'Keefe JP, Lun M, Xiang D, Brown JD, Steinhauser ML. J Clin Invest. 2018 Nov 1;128(11):4898-4911. doi: 10.1172/JCI98353. Epub 2018 Oct 2. PubMed 30277475.
Backbone
  Vector backbone: lentiCRISPR v2
  Backbone manufacturer: Addgene 52961
  Backbone size w/o insert (bp): 14873
  Total vector size (bp): 13364
  Vector type: Lentiviral, CRISPR
  Selectable markers: Puromycin
Growth in bacteria
  Bacterial resistance: Ampicillin, 100 μg/mL
  Growth temperature: 30°C
  Growth strain: NEB Stable
  Copy number: High Copy
Gene/Insert
  Gene/Insert name: Multiplex Nr4a1 gRNA 1 and 2
  gRNA/shRNA sequence: gRNA1: CCGGGTAGCAGCCGTACACC; gRNA 2: GTCCAAGTGTGCCCGGATGA
  Species: M. musculus (mouse)
  Entrez Gene: Nr4a1 (a.k.a. GFRP1, Gfrp, Hbr-1, Hbr1, Hmr, N10, NGFI-B, NGFIB, NP10, NUR77-1, NUR77-2, TIS1, TR3, nur77)
  Promoter: hU6
  Cloning method: Ligation Independent Cloning
  Sequencing primers: 5′ LentiV2 SeqF: cgggtttattacagggacagca
Terms and licenses: Academic/Nonprofit Terms; Industry Terms: Not Available to Industry
How to cite: lentiCRISPR v2-Nr4a1 double gRNAs was a gift from Matthew Steinhauser (Addgene plasmid # 162791 ; http://n2t.net/addgene:162791 ; RRID:Addgene_162791)
